>Addgene plasmid #122898 | pICE LYS2-HphMx | addgene full sequence | sequence record 239168 | Addgene NGS Result
AATGGCAAAGTGGTGATAGAGTTCATAGAATTGGTCAGTATCGACCTGTGAAGATCACAAGGTTTTGCAT
TGAGGATAGTATAGAAGCAAGAATCATTGAATTACAGGAAAAAAAGGCAAATATGATTCATGCTACAATA
AACCAAGATGAAGCTGCCATTAGCAGACTAACGCCAGCTGATTTACAGTTCTTATTCAATAACTAATATT
TTATTCTCTTATTATATATTATTCTCGGAGTTTTTAAGTGACATCACCCGAAAAGAAGCTAAGTCTTTCT
CCTAATTCATATTTAATTATTGTACATGGACATATCATACGTAATGCTCAACCTTAAGCTGCTGCGGAGC
TTCCACGAGCACCAGCACCTGAAGCAACTAGACTTATTTGCGCTTGAGTTAGTTCTATACTTGGCAGTGG
AAGTTTGTCATTATGAGTTGGTGGAGGTAAAAATCCAACCTTGTTTAAAAATGCAATATATATACCAACC
TCTTCTGGAGTAACACCTATTCCATTAGACCAATCAACACCTGTCCATGCGGTGTCTTTCTTTAAAGATG
CCACGGCGTTCCTATCGTCTAGTTCCGGAGCTTTGGTACTTTCAGGTAAGTTGTCTAAGACCATGTGTAG
CAAAGGATACAACGCATTTTCTTCATTCCTGTCAATAACAGACGCCTCCAATGATTTCTTCCATTTAGAA
TAGCTTTCGATTTCGACATCGTAACCATAATCGTGTAAAGTATACAAGTAGTCTTTGAATAATATTCTTG
GGTGACCCGTTACTTGAGCAACGGCCAATTCATTTTCTTTGGGAGGATTCAAAGACGTAGCAACAACAAC
ACGAGCAACATGATCTACTGGAACCATATTCACGGAATTTTCGATATCTGGAATCTTACCTAATTGGACT
GAACCTTTCAAAAATCTCAATAAGAAATCATCTGTGTTTGAAGAACCATTGGCAGAGGCACCTGTTACGT
AACCTGGTCTGACAATACACCCACGTAGGCCCCTTTCACCTGCACGTCTAATGATGTACTCAGCAGCCCA
TTTGGACTGACCATATCCACCAGTGAGCCCGCTTGCAGAGTTCATTAAATCGTCTGATTCTAAAATGCCT
GGCTTCCCTTCGCTAACAAGTTTATCTGACAAATTAAAGTAGTATTCAGTGTCAAGAGTAGAAGTGGAGG
AAACAAAGTCAAAGAACTTTGGCTTGCCGACGGCGGCTAAGCTCATAACATTGATAGTTGAAATAACATT
TGGATCCCTCAATTTGGCATATGGATAAACCCAGTGAACTAACGCACCATTATGGATAATTATATCAACT
GTGTTTGCCAAATCCATCCACTTCTCATCTGAAAGACCAAATTGGCTTTTAGATAAATCGCCTAATACAA
CTTTAATATTTGAGGCAAATTTTTCGTTCCAAGTACCATAGGTGATACCTGCCTTTTGTAATCTTGCAAA
TGCAGCTTCTTCATCCTTGGCCCTGACGTGGGCAAACACTTTGAAACTGTAGTTCTTTGGAGAACGTCCT
AACAAATCTGCAAGGATGTAGGAGCCCAGAAATCCTGTGACACCGGTAACAAACACATTAATTGTTGTTT
TTCCTTCGGCACTATTAGGTTCAACAAAATATTCTCGAGAGGGGTACGAACTTGGTAGCGTCTCAACCAA
TTTCTTGGCGTCTTCCGCATAATTTGCAGTGACATTTTCGACGACCTCACCTTGAGATGATCCACCCGAT
GATTTAATTCTGTCAATTTCCGCGGCAAAGGCCTTTATCGTTGGATACTTGAAAATTGTGCCCAATGGTA
AATCAACTTGCAGCTTTTTCTTTAAGGTAAAAATCATTTTGGTAGCCAAGATAGAATGACCACCTAAATC
GAAAAACGAATCATCTGGTGATACAGATGCTGGCTTGGTAGGTAATATACTTAACCATAAGTCTCTAACC
TCGCGCTCAACATTGGTAAACTGAGAGTCGTCAGTTTCAGAAACTGTATTTTCAGCTACCAAATTTAATT
GCTTGGGAGTTGGGAATTGAAGTTTAGGCTTATCAACTTTACCATTTGGATTCAATGGTAGTTTATCCAT
AACCACAATCAAGGAAGGCATAGCATAGCTAGCCAATCTTTTCTTTAAGAAAGTCCTGATGTCCTTGGAT
AAAAGATGGTAACCGATTAAGCCCTTAACTATAGGGTCAGTTTCAACCTCCTTTGGAACATCACTTTGGA
ACTTAGACAAGTCATCTGGCTTGTCAAATCTTGGGACCATAAATGTGATCAATGTTGGCTCATTGTCGGC
ATTTTTGCGAACTAAAGTAATGTTTTCTCTTACCAATGGATGTTGGGAAATGTGCGTATCTATTTCTCCT
AATTCGATTCTGAACCCACGAATTTTAACTTGATCATCAGCCCTACCGCAACATTCACAGTCACCGTTTG
GTAGATAACGACCTAAATCACCCGTTCTGTACAATCTATCTCTTGGACCTAACCAGAATTGTCTCCAAGG
TTCACCATTATCCTTATCCAAATAATTCCAGTGATCTTTTTCAACAAACCAGTTGTTCACAAATTTTTCT
TTATTCAATTCTGGTAATCCTCTATAACCTTCGGCCAAACCACCTGCACGAACATAAATCTCACCTATTT
CGCCAATACCACATATTTGAGTACGATCGTTCCTGTTAACAACTAGTAGCTGAACGTTCAACATACCTTT
ACCAGCAGGCATGACATCTTTCAATTTTTTCAAAAAGTTTGGATCGTCATTTTTTGATTTAACTTCGAAA
TAAGAAACTGCACGCTGTGTTTCAGTGGTACCGTACATATTAACAATACGGCAATTTTCTGCCAAGGTTT
GTAACCTCAGACAATCACGTTTTGTTAAAATGTCACCCACAAAGAACGCATGATGTAACTTAGGGAATGG
TGTAGTAGCTTGGGCAGTAAGTAATTGACCCATGGCAGGTGTTAAATGGGTAACTGTGCAACCATACTTA
CTCATCCATTCCGCTAAACGGCCCGGTGTACCAATATCATCTTGAGTAGGGACATACAATTGGGCACCTA
AAAATAATGGTGTAAACATATCTCTTTGAATTGGATCATGTGCAATACCGCTCAGCATTGTGAATTTATC
ATTTTCTGTTAAGTTGAACCTTTTGGACATCCAATTGAAATAATAAGCCAAGGAAAAATGTCTACCAAGA
ACACCCTTAGGAATACCTTCGGAACCAGATGTGAAAGATAGGGTTGGGTTGGAATCTGGTCCAACTACAA
CACCTGTTCTGGTGTCTTTGTAGTGATCATATGGAGCCAAAACATCCTCGCCATTGTCCAATTTGCCACC
TTCAATGGTACCATTTTCTTGAATAGCGATGGAATTGATTCTTGAAACAATCTCCAATTCATCATTGATG
TAATCTTCTACTAGTTGATCCAATTGTCCAGCAGCTCTAATAACAATCAACCCACGTGGTTTAGCAACAC
CTAAGTAAATGGTTTGTCTGGCTGGGGGATATGCAGGGTCGATAACTGAAAAGGTTGCGCCGGCTTTCAA
GACACCCATCACACATACCATCAAATCCACACCCCTAGAAGAATAGATCATCACTACATCACCTCTTTTG
ATACCTGTTTTAATCAAATAATGGGCAACTATGTTAGAAGTGCGGTTGATGTCGCGATAAGTGAAAGAAC
GGGACTTGTCGGAATTTAGTGTTGGAGTCTCCACAACACAGGTTCTCTCTGGGAAGGCTTCAGCATTGTC
CTGGAAAATGTCGTGAATACACCCCACGAAATCGCACCAGCCCAAGTTCTTAGTTGGATCAGGTAAACTA
TCCTTGGATGATGCGGTGATCAGAGAGATTTTAGTTATGCAATTGGATGGATCGCTTAGCGCAGCAGTCA
AATATTGAGTAAATTGGTCCGCAACAATGGTTACTCTTTCATTCGAATACAGTAAGCTGTTATAAATTAA
GTTCAAAACATGCGCATTATTACTGGTATCCAAATTCAAAGCAAAGTCCACTAAATGATGCTTGAACTCG
TCTAATTTGAAATCTTGGTTTTCCAAAAAGGCCAAACGGAACAACTGAGGGGTCCTTTCCAGATCTTGGC
AACTTTGAATTTTTTCAGCTAGCTCGTCAAAGGAAAAATTGGCCTCAATAGAATTGAGCTTGTTCAACTC
ATTGTTAATTGTAGAATACAGCTCATTAAATGACCACGTTGGTTGAATATTGAATCTTAAGATTTTGTTA
TTCGCAATATAAAGAACAATATCATCGTCACCGGTTACTCTATATATCAATGCAGCCCATACACTCAAAG
CGACAGCGTATTTGTTAGAAAAACTATCATGAGGCACATCGAGCTGAGGTAGCTGTAACGAATATGTAGC
TTGTTTCGTATAAGGTTCTTGTTGTGGGCGTAAAAAGTCATGTGGTAACACTGAAAGAGTTGGATTATCC
AACTTCTCTATCCAGACCTTTTCGTTAGTCATTAGTGAGTAACTCTGTGATATCTCTCTATAATTAGCAG
TTTTTCACTGAAATTCCAGGAAAGGTAATAAACTCAGATTTTTTTTTATACTATTGGCTGCTTGTTACTT
ATATATCTTGAACTTCTCCCAGCGGGTCTTCAAATACATTTGGGCGATGTTCATGTTCATTAGGCAGGTA
TTTCGACATTGAGTCACACGCGAAAAACCGCCGGAATTTTTTATGTAATTGCAAGTGGAATTGATCTATG
CGGTGTGAAATACCGCACAGATGCGTAAGGAGAAAATACCGCATCAGGAAATTGTAAGCGTTAATATTTT
GTTAAAATTCGCGTTAAATTTTTGTTAAATCAGCTCATTTTTTAACCAATAGGCCGAAATCGGCAAAATC
CCTTATAAATCAAAAGAATAGACCGAGATAGGGT
[37 nt withheld, positions 4935-4971]
AAAGAACGTGGACTCCAACGTCAAAGG
[49 nt withheld, positions 4999-5047]
T
[91 nt withheld, positions 5049-5139]
G
[124 nt withheld, positions 5141-5264]
CCATTCGCCATTCAGGCTGCGCAACTGTTGGGAAGGGCGATCGGTGCGGGCCTCTTCGCTATTACGCCAG
CTGGCGAAAGGGGGATGTGCTGCAAGGCGATTAAGTTGGGTAACGCCAGGGTTTTCCCAGTCACGACGTT
GTAAAACGACGGCCAGTGAGCGCGCGTAATACGACTCACTATAGGGCGAATTGGGTACCGGGCCCCCCCT
CGAGGTCGACGGTATCGATAAGCTTGATATCGAATTCCTGCAGCCCGGGGGATCCACTAGTTCTAGAGCG
GCCGCCCTCTTAGCGCTTCTTAGGACGGATCGCTTGCCTGTAACTTACACGCGCCTCGTATCTTTTAATG
ATGGAATAATTTGGGAATTTACTCTGTGTTTATTTATTTTTATGTTTTGTATTTGGATTTTAGAAAGTAA
ATAAAGAAGGTAGAAGAGTTACGGAATGAAGAAAAAAAAATAAACAAAGGTTTAAAAAATTTCAACAAAA
AGCGTACTTTACATATATATTTATTAGACAAGAAAAGCAGATTAAATAGATATACATTCGATTAACGATA
AGTAAAATGTAAAATCACAGGATTTTCGTGTGTGGTCTTCTACACAGACAAGATGAAACAATTCGGCATT
AATACCTGAGAGCAGGAAGAGCAAGATAAAAGGTAGTATTTGTTGGCGATCCCCCTAGAGTCTTTTACAT
CTTCGGAAAACAAAAACTATTTTTTCTTTAATTTCTTTTTTTACTTTCTATTTTTAATTTATATATTTAT
ATTAAAAAATTTAAATTATAATTATTTTTATAGCACGTGATGAAAAGGACCCAGGTGGCGCGGCCGCCAC
CGCGGTGGAGCTCCAGCTTTTGTTCCCTTTAGTGAGGGTTAATTGCGCGCTTGGCGTAATCATGGTCATA
GCTGTTTCCTGTGTGAAATTGTTATCCGCTCACAATTCCACACAACATACGAGCCGGAAGCATAAAGTGT
AAAGCCTGGGGTGCCTAATGAGTGAGCTAACTCACATTAATTGCGTTGCGCTCACTGCCCGCTTTCCAGT
CGGGAAACCTGTCGTGCCAGCTGCATTAATGAATCGGCCAACGCGCGGGGAGAGGCGGTTTGCGTATTGG
GCGCTCTTCCGCTTCCTCGCTCACTGACTCGCTGCGCTCGGTCGTTCGGCTGCGGCGAGCGGTATCAGCT
CACTCAAAGGCGGTAATACGGTTATCCACAGAATCAGGGGATAACGCAGGAAAGAACATGTGAGCAAAAG
GCCAGCAAAAGGCCAGGAACCGTAAAAAGGCCGCGTTGCTGGCGTTTTTCCATAGGCTCCGCCCCCCTGA
CGAGCATCACAAAAATCGACGCTCAAGTCAGAGGTGGCGAAACCCGACAGGACTATAAAGATACCAGGCG
TTTCCCCCTGGAAGCTCCCTCGTGCGCTCTCCTGTTCCGACCCTGCCGCTTACCGGATACCTGTCCGCCT
TTCTCCCTTCGGGAAGCGTGGCGCTTTCTCATAGCTCACGCTGTAGGTATCTCAGTTCGGTGTAGGTCGT
TCGCTCCAAGCTGGGCTGTGTGCACGAACCCCCCGTTCAGCCCGACCGCTGCGCCTTATCCGGTAACTAT
CGTCTTGAGTCCAACCCGGTAAGACACGACTTATCGCCACTGGCAGCAGCCACTGGTAACAGGATTAGCA
GAGCGAGGTATGTAGGCGGTGCTACAGAGTTCTTGAAGTGGTGGCCTAACTACGGCTACACTAGAAGAAC
AGTATTTGGTATCTGCGCTCTGCTGAAGCCAGTTACCTTCGGAAAAAGAGTTGGTAGCTCTTGATCCGGC
AAACAAACCACCGCTGGTAGCGGTGGTTTTTTTGTTTGCAAGCAGCAGATTACGCGCAGAAAAAAAGGAT
CTCAAGAAGATCCTTTGATCTTTTCTACGGGGTCTGACGCTCAGTGGAACGAAAACTCACGTTAAGGGAT
TTTGGTCATGAGATTATCAAAAAGGATCTTCACCTAGATCCTTTTAAATTAAAAATGAAGTTTTAAATCA
ATCTAAAGTATATATGAGTAAACTTGGTCTGACAGTTACCAATGCTTAATCAGTGAGGCACCTATCTCAG
CGATCTGTCTATTTCGTTCATCCATAGTTGCCTGACTCCCCGTCGTGTAGATAACTACGATACGGGAGGG
CTTACCATCTGGCCCCAGTGCTGCAATGATACCGCGAGACCCACGCTCACCGGCTCCAGATTTATCAGCA
ATAAACCAGCCAGCCGGAAGGGCCGAGCGCAGAAGTGGTCCTGCAACTTTATCCGCCTCCATCCAGTCTA
TTAATTGTTGCCGGGAAGCTAGAGTAAGTAGTTCGCCAGTTAATAGTTTGCGCAACGTTGTTGCCATTGC
TACAGGCATCGTGGTGTCACGCTCGTCGTTTGGTATGGCTTCATTCAGCTCCGGTTCCCAACGATCAAGG
CGAGTTACATGATCCCCCATGTTGTGCAAAAAAGCGGTTAGCTCCTTCGGTCCTCCGATCGTTGTCAGAA
GTAAGTTGGCCGCAGTGTTATCACTCATGGTTATGGCAGCACTGCATAATTCTCTTACTGTCATGCCATC
CGTAAGATGCTTTTCTGTGACTGGTGAGTACTCAACCAAGTCATTCTGAGAATAGTGTATGCGGCGACCG
AGTTGCTCTTGCCCGGCGTCAATACGGGATAATACCGCGCCACATAGCAGAACTTTAAAAGTGCTCATCA
TTGGAAAACGTTCTTCGGGGCGAAAACTCTCAAGGATCTTACCGCTGTTGAGATCCAGTTCGATGTAACC
CACTCGTGCACCCAACTGATCTTCAGCATCTTTTACTTTCACCAGCGTTTCTGGGTGAGCAAAAACAGGA
AGGCAAAATGCCGCAAAAAAGGGAATAAGGGCGACACGGAAATGTTGAATACTCATACTCTTCCTTTTTC
AATATTATTGAAGCATTTATCAGGGTTATTGTCTCATGAGCGGATACATATTTGAATGTATTTAGAAAAA
TAAACAAATAGGGGTTCCGCGCACATTTCCCCGAAAAGTGCCACCTGACGTCTTGTTTAGCTTGCCTCGT
CCCCGCCGGGTCACCCGGCCAGCGACATGGAGGCCCAGAATACCCTCCTTGACAGTCTTGACGTGCGCAG
CTCAGGGGCATGATGTGACTGTCGCCCGTACATTTAGCCCATACATCCCCATGTATAATCATTTGCATCC
ATACATTTTGATGGCCGCACGGCGCGAAGCAAAAATTACGGCTCCTCGCTGCGGACCTGCGAGCAGGGAA
ACGCTCCCCTCACAGACGCGTTGAATTGTCCCCACGCCGCGCCCCTGTAGAGAAATATAAAAGGTTAGGA
TTTGCCACTGAGGTTCTTCTTTCATATACTTCCTTTTAAAATCTTGCTAGGATACAGTTCTCACATCACA
TCCGAACATAAACAACCATGGGTAAAAAGCCTGAACTCACCGCGACGTCTGTCGAGAAGTTTCTGATCGA
AAAGTTCGACAGCGTCTCCGACCTGATGCAGCTCTCGGAGGGCGAAGAATCTCGTGCTTTCAGCTTCGAT
GTAGGAGGGCGTGGATATGTCCTGCGGGTAAATAGCTGCGCCGATGGTTTCTACAAAGATCGTTATGTTT
ATCGGCACTTTGCATCGGCCGCGCTCCCGATTCCGGAAGTGCTTGACATTGGGGAATTCAGCGAGAGCCT
GACCTATTGCATCTCCCGCCGTGCACAGGGTGTCACGTTGCAAGACCTGCCTGAAACCGAACTGCCCGCT
GTTCTGCAGCCGGTCGCGGAGGCCATGGATGCGATCGCTGCGGCCGATCTTAGCCAGACGAGCGGGTTCG
GCCCATTCGGACCGCAAGGAATCGGTCAATACACTACATGGCGTGATTTCATATGCGCGATTGCTGATCC
CCATGTGTATCACTGGCAAACTGTGATGGACGACACCGTCAGTGCGTCCGTCGCGCAGGCTCTCGATGAG
CTGATGCTTTGGGCCGAGGACTGCCCCGAAGTCCGGCACCTCGTGCACGCGGATTTCGGCTCCAACAATG
TCCTGACGGACAATGGCCGCATAACAGCGGTCATTGACTGGAGCGAGGCGATGTTCGGGGATTCCCAATA
CGAGGTCGCCAACATCTTCTTCTGGAGGCCGTGGTTGGCTTGTATGGAGCAGCAGACGCGCTACTTCGAG
CGGAGGCATCCGGAGCTTGCAGGATCGCCGCGGCTCCGGGCGTATATGCTCCGCATTGGTCTTGACCAAC
TCTATCAGAGCTTGGTTGACGGCAATTTCGATGATGCAGCTTGGGCGCAGGGTCGATGCGACGCAATCGT
CCGATCCGGAGCCGGGACTGTCGGGCGTACACAAATCGCCCGCAGAAGCGCGGCCGTCTGGACCGATGGC
TGTGTAGAAGTACTCGCCGATAGTGGAAACCGACGCCCCAGCACTCGTCCGAGGGCAAAGGAATAATCAG
TACTGACAATAAAAAGATTCTTGTTTTCAAGAACTTGTCATTTGTATAGTTTTTTTATATTGTAGTTGTT
CTATTTTAATCAAATGTTAGCGTGATTTATATTTTTTTTCGCCTCGACATCATCTGCCCAGATGCGAAGT
TAAGTGCGCAGAAAGTAATATCATGCGTCAATCGTATGTGAATGCTGGTCGCTATACTGCTGTCGATTCG
ATACTAACGCCGCCATCCAGATCATGACATTAACCTATAAAAATAGGCGTATCACGAGGCCCTTTCGTCT
CGCGCGTTTCGGTGATGACGGTGAAAACCTCTGACACATGCAGCTCCCGGAGACGGTCACAGCTTGTCTG
TAAGCGGATGCCGGGAGCAGACAAGCCCGTCAGGGCGCGTCAGCGGGTGTTGGCGGGTGTCGGGGCTGGC
TTAACTATGCGGCATCAGAGCAGATTGTACTGAGAGTGCACCATAGATCAGCTTCGCAAGTATTCATTTT
AGACCCATGGTGGAACCCTAGTGTTG
Features (pLannotate 1.2.2; 22 found; start..end, strand, type, name):
    334..4512    -  CDS            LYS2: alpha-aminoadipate reductase, required for lysine biosynthesis; S. cerevisiae LYS2; yeast auxotrophic marker
   4513..4752    -  promoter       LYS2 promoter: S. cerevisiae LYS2
   4757..4808    +  misc_feature   bom (fragment): basis of mobility region from pBR322
   4836..5264    -  rep_origin     f1 ori (sequence partly withheld): f1 bacteriophage origin of replication; arrow indicates direction of (+) strand synthesis
   5268..5423    -  CDS            lacZα (fragment): LacZα fragment of β-galactosidase; lacZ fragment
   5431..5449    +  promoter       T7 promoter: promoter for bacteriophage T7 RNA polymerase
   5458..5550    -  misc_feature   MCS (fragment): pBluescript multiple cloning site
   5572..6075    -  misc_feature   CEN/ARS: S. cerevisiae CEN6 centromere fused to an autonomously replicating sequence
   6094..6117    -  misc_feature   MCS (fragment): pBluescript multiple cloning site
   6130..6148    -  promoter       T3 promoter: promoter for bacteriophage T3 RNA polymerase
   6193..6209    -  protein_bind   lac operator: The lac repressor binds to the lac operator to inhibit transcription in E. coli. This inhibition can be relieved by adding lactose or isopropyl-β-D-thiogalactopyranoside (IPTG). lac repressor encoded by lacI
   6217..6247    -  promoter       lac promoter: promoter for the E. coli lac operon
   6262..6283    -  protein_bind   CAP binding site: CAP binding activates transcription in the presence of cAMP. E. coli catabolite activator protein
   6296..6388    -  CDS            lacI (fragment): lac repressor; lacI; The lac repressor binds to the lac operator to inhibit transcription in E. coli. This inhibition can be relieved by adding lactose or isopropyl-β-D-thiogalactopyranoside (IPTG).
   6571..7159    -  rep_origin     ori: high-copy-number ColE1/pMB1/pBR322/pUC origin of replication
   7330..8190    -  CDS            AmpR: β-lactamase; bla; confers resistance to ampicillin, carbenicillin, and related antibiotics
   8191..8295    -  promoter       AmpR promoter: bla
   8368..9943    +  gene           hphMX6: yeast selectable marker conferring hygromycin resistance
   9746..9943    +  terminator     TEF terminator: Ashbya gossypii TEF terminator
  10023..10058   +  CDS            rop (fragment): Rop protein, which maintains plasmids at low copy number; rop
  10160..10209   +  misc_feature   bom (fragment): basis of mobility region from pBR322
  10215..203     +  CDS            RAD16 (fragment) (across the origin): RAD16_YEAST - Experimental evidence at protein level: Swiss-Prot protein existence level 1. Component of the global genome repair (GGR) complex which promotes global genome nucleotide excision repair (GG-NER) which removes DNA damage from nontranscribing DNA. Involved in differential repair of DNA after UV damage. Will repair preferentially the MAT-alpha locus compared with the HML-alpha locus. From Saccharomyces cerevisiae (strain ATCC 204508 / S288c) (Baker's yeast).
