[The description below was written by a language model from this plasmid's Addgene catalogue record and pLannotate feature annotations shown in this document.]
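Description:
pICE LYS2-HphMx is an empty-backbone yeast shuttle vector of about 10.3 kb from the ICE plasmid series, whose name refers to Integration after CEN Excision. It is meant to combine yeast recombination cloning with stable genomic integration. In E. coli it is maintained at high copy through a ColE1/pUC-type origin and selected with ampicillin via the β-lactamase gene. An f1 phage origin and remnants of a pBluescript-style lacZα region are also annotated, including T7 and T3 promoters, lac promoter/operator elements and fragments of the multiple cloning site.

For yeast, the plasmid carries two markers. One is the S. cerevisiae LYS2 gene under its own promoter, an auxotrophic marker that complements lysine auxotrophy. The other is the hphMX6 cassette with the Ashbya gossypii TEF terminator, which confers hygromycin resistance. A CEN6/ARS element lies between the two multiple cloning site fragments and lets the vector replicate as a stable, low-copy episome. In this form, inserts can be assembled by homologous recombination in yeast. According to the stated purpose, the CEN element is then excised, turning the plasmid into a non-replicating integrating vector that is inserted stably into the genome. The LYS2 sequence is the likely targeting homology, although the record does not say so explicitly.

The short RAD16 fragment annotated next to LYS2 probably reflects genomic flanking sequence carried along with the LYS2 locus rather than a functional element. The record lists no insert and no dedicated yeast expression promoter, so users must supply their own expression cassette.
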