Addgene plasmid #122898: pICE LYS2-HphMx
Purpose: (Empty Backbone) LYS2-HphMx ICE plasmid used to facilitate yeast recombination cloning and stable genomic Integration after CEN Excision.
Depositing lab: Randy Hampton. Depositing organization: University of California, San Diego (UCSD). Publication: ICE plasmids: combining the ease of yeast recombination cloning with the stability of genomic integration. Flagg MP, Kao A, Hampton RY. Yeast. 2019 May 10. doi: 10.1002/yea.3400. PubMed 31074531.
Backbone
  Vector backbone: ICE plasmid
  Vector type: Yeast Expression ; Yeast Recombination Cloning
Growth in bacteria
  Bacterial resistance: Ampicillin, 100 μg/mL
  Growth temperature: 37°C
  Growth strain: DH5alpha
  Copy number: High Copy
Gene/Insert
  Gene/Insert name: None
Terms and licenses: Academic/Nonprofit Terms; Industry Terms: Not Available to Industry
How to cite: pICE LYS2-HphMx was a gift from Randy Hampton (Addgene plasmid # 122898 ; http://n2t.net/addgene:122898 ; RRID:Addgene_122898)
